>Addgene plasmid #174990 | pMSR:MSMEG_1134:Dendra | addgene full sequence | sequence record 345596 | Addgene NGS Result
GATGAACAAGGGCCCCGAGGCATTCCTGGTGACCACGACGCAGGGCAACCGGCTGTCGAAGTCCGCGTTC
ACCAAGTCGCTGAAGCGTGGCTACGCCAAGATCGGTCGGCCGGAACTCCGCATCCACGACCTCCGCGCTG
TCGGCGCTACGTTCGCCGCTCAGGCAGGTGCGACGACCAAGGAGCTGATGGCCCGTCTCGGTCACACGAC
TCCTAGGATGGCGATGAAGTACCAGATGGCGTCTGAGGCCCGCGACGAGGCTATCGCTGAGGCGATGTCC
AAGCTGGCCAAGACCTCCTGAAACGCAAAAAGCCCCCCTCCCAAGGACACTGAGTCCTAAAGAGGGGGGT
TTCTTGTCAGTACGCGAAGAACCACGCCTGGCCGCGAGCGCCAGCACCGCCGCTCTGTGCGGAGACCTGG
GCACCAGCCCCGCCGCCGCCAGGAGCATTGCCGTTCCCGCCAGAAATCTAGACGGTGACCACAACGCGCC
CGCTTTGATCGGGGACGTCGAAATATTGGATCGTCGGCACCGTCACGGCCGTGGGAGGCGGCACGATCCG
CGACGTGATGATCGGCCGCATCCCCACGGTGCTGCGCAGTGAGCTCTACGCCATCCCGGCGTTGATCTGT
GCGTTCGCACGCACAGGCCCGGTGTGAGAAGGGTCTCTGACGAGCGGGAGAACTCCCTATCAGTGATAGA
GTTTGTCCTCCCTATCAGTGATAGATAGGCTTAAGGAGTAATACGACTCACTATAGGGAGAAGGAGGCCA
TT
[885 nt withheld, positions 773-1657]
AAGCTTGGTGCGGCCGCGGGCAACACGCCTGGCATCAATCTGATCAAGGAGGACATGCGTGTCAAGGTGC
ATATGGAGGGCAACGTGAACGGTCACGCCTTCGTGATCGAGGGGGAGGGTAAGGGTAAGCCTTACGAAGG
GACCCAGACCGCCAACCTCACCGTCAAGGAGGGCGCCCCTCTCCCATTCTCGTACGATATCCTCACTACC
GCGGTGCATTACGGGAACCGCGTGTTCACCAAGTACCCCGAGGATATCCCTGACTACTTCAAGCAGAGCT
TCCCGGAGGGATACTCCTGGGAGCGGACGATGACCTTCGAAGACAAGGGTATCTGTACGATCCGCAGCGA
CATCTCGCTGGAAGGGGACTGTTTCTTCCAGAACGTCCGTTTCAAGGGGACCAACTTTCCGCCGAACGGC
CCGGTCATGCAGAAGAAGACCCTCAAGTGGGAGCCGAGCACGGAGAAGCTGCACGTTCGGGACGGCCTCC
TGGTCGGCAACATCAACATGGCGCTGCTGCTGGAAGGCGGCGGCCACTACCTATGCGACTTCAAGACCAC
GTACAAAGCGAAGAAGGTCGTCCAGCTGCCCGACGCGCACTTCGTGGACCACCGCATCGAAATCCTGGGG
AACGATTCGGACTACAACAAGGTCAAGTTGTACGAGCACGCTGTGGCACGCTATAGCCCGCTCCCGTCGC
AGGTCTGGTTCGAAGGCGGCGGCGGGGAGAACCTGTATTTCCAGGACTACAAGGACGACGACGACAAGTG
ATTTAAATAACCCCTTGGGGCCTCTAAACGGGTCTTGAGGGGTTTTTTGTTAACTAGCGTACGATCGAAT
TCCTGCAGCTCACGGTAACTGATGCCGTATTTGCAGTACCAGCGTACGGCCCACAGAATGATGTCACGCT
GAAAATGCCGGCCTTTGAATGGGTTCATGTGCAGCTCCATCAGCAAAAGGGGATGATAAGTTTATCACCA
CCGACTATTTGCAACAGTGCCGTTGATCGTGCTATGATCGACTGATGTCATCAGCGGTGGAGTGCAATGT
CGTGCAATACGAATGGCGAAAAGCCGAGCTCATCGGTCAGCTTCTCAACCTTGGGGTTACCCCCGGCGGT
GTGCTGCTGGTCCACAGCTCCTTCCGTAGCGTCCGGCCCCTCGAAGATGGGCCACTTGGACTGATCGAGG
CCCTGCGTGCTACGCTGGGTCCGGGAGGGACGCTCGTCATGCCCTCGTGGTCAGGTCTGGACGACGAGCC
GTTCGATCCTGCCACGTCGCCCGTTACACCGGACCTTGGAGTTGTCTCTGACACATTCTGGCGCCTGCCA
AATGTAAAGCGCAGCGCCCATCCATTTGCCTTTGCGGCAGCGGGGCCACAGGCAGAGCAGATCATCTCTG
ATCCATTGCCCCTGCCACCTTACTCGCCTGCAAGCCCGGTCGCCCGTGTCCATGAACTCGATGGGCAGGT
ACTTCTCCTCGGCGTGGGACACGATGCCAACACGACGCTGCATCTTGCCGAGTTGATGGCAAAGGTTCCC
TATGGGGTGCCGAGACACTGCACCATTCTTCAGGATGGCAAGTTGGTACGCGTCGATTATCTCGAGAATG
ACCACTGCTGTGAGCGCTTTGCCTTGGCGGACAGGTGGCTCAAGGAGAAGAGCCTTCAGAAGGAAGGTCC
AGTCGGTCATGCCTTTGCTCGGTTGATCCGCTCCCGCGACATTGTGGCGACAGCCCTGGGTCAACTGGGC
CGAGATCCGTTGATCTTCCTGCATCCGCCAGAGGCGGGATGCGAAGAATGCGATGCCGCTCGCCAGTCGA
TTGGCTGAGCTCATGAGCGGAGAACGAGATGACGTTGGAGGGGCAAGGTCGCGCTGATTGCTGGGGCAAC
ACGGGGGATCCACTAGTTCCATGAGCGTCAGACCCCGTAGAAAAGATCAAAGGATCTTCTTGAGATCCTT
TTTTTCTGCGCGTAATCTGCTGCTTGCAAACAAAAAAACCACCGCTACCAGCGGTGGTTTGTTTGCCGGA
TCAAGAGCTACCAACTCTTTTTCCGAAGGTAACTGGCTTCAGCAGAGCGCAGATACCAAATACTGTCCTT
CTAGTGTAGCCGTAGTTAGGCCACCACTTCAAGAACTCTGTAGCACCGCCTACATACCTCGCTCTGCTAA
TCCTGTTACCAGTGGCTGCTGCCAGTGGCGATAAGTCGTGTCTTACCGGGTTGGACTCAAGACGATAGTT
ACCGGATAAGGCGCAGCGGTCGGGCTGAACGGGGGGTTCGTGCACACAGCCCAGCTTGGAGCGAACGACC
TACACCGAACTGAGATACCTACAGCGTGAGCTATGAGAAAGCGCCACGCTTCCCGAGGGGAGAAAGGCGG
ACAGGTATCCGGTAAGCGGCAGGGTCGGAACAGGAGAGCGCACGAGGGAGCTTCCAGGGGGAAACGCCTG
GTATCTTTATAGTCCTGTCGGGTTTCGCCACCTCTGACTTGAGCGTCGATTTTTGTGATGCTCGTCAGGG
GGGCGGAGCCTATGGAAAAACGCCAGCAACGCGGCCTTTTTACGGTTCCTGGCCTTTTGCTGGCCTTTTG
CTCACATGTTCTTTCCTGCGTTATCCCCTGATTCTGTGGATAACCGTATTACCGCCTTTGAGTGAGCTGA
TACCGCTCGCCGCAGCCGAACGACCGAGCGCAACGCGTGCGGCCGCGGTACCCGGGGATCCTCTAGAGTC
GACCACCAAGGGCACCATCTCTGCTTGGGCCACCCCGTTGGCCGCAGCCAGCTCGCTGAGAGCCGTGAAC
GACAGGGCGAACGCCAGCCCGCCGACGGCGAGGGTTCCGACCGCTGCAACTCCCGGTGCAACCTTGTCCC
GGTCTATTCTCTTCACTGCACCAGCTCCAATCTGGTGTGAATGCCCCTCGTCTGTTCGCGCAGGCGGGGG
GCTCTATTCGTTTGTCAGCATCGAAAGTAGCCAGATCAGGGATGCGTTGCAACCGCGTATGCCCAGGTCA
GAAGAGTCGCACAAGAGTTGCAGACCCCTGGAAAGAAAAATGGCCAGAGGGCGAAAACACCCTCTGACCA
GCGGAGCGGGCGACGGGAATCGAACCCGCGTAGCTAGTTTGGAAGAATGGGTGTCTGCCGACCACATATG
GGCCGGTCAAGATAGGTTTTTACCCCCTCTCGGCTGCATCCTCTAAGTGGAAAGAAATTGCAGGTCGTAG
AAGCGCGTTGAAGCCTGAGAGTTGCACAGGAGTTGCAACCCGGTAGCCTTGTTCACGACGAGAGGAGACC
TAGTTGGCACGTCGCGGATGGGGATCGCTGAAGACTCAGCGCAGCGGGAGGATCCAAGCCTCATACGTCA
ACCCGCAGGACGGTGTGAGGTACTACGCGCTGCAGACCTACGACAACAAGATGGACGCCGAAGCCTGGCT
CGCGGGCGAGAAGCGGCTCATCGAGATGGAGACCTGGACCCCTCCACAGGACCGGGCGAAGAAGGCAGCC
GCCAGCGCCATCACGCTGGAGGAGTACACCCGGAAGTGGCTCGTGGAGCGCGACCTCGCAGACGGCACCA
GGGATCTGTACAGCGGGCACGCGGAGCGCCGCATCTACCCGGTGCTAGGTGAAGTGGCGGTCACAGAGAT
GACGCCAGCTCTGGTGCGTGCGTGGTGGGCCGGGATGGGTAGGAAGCACCCGACTGCCCGCCGGCATGCC
TACAACGTCCTCCGGGCGGTGATGAACACAGCGGTCGAGGACAAGCTGATCGCAGAGAACCCGTGCCGGA
TCGAGCAGAAGGCAGCCGATGAGCGCGACGTAGAGGCGCTGACGCCTGAGGAGCTGGACATCGTCGCCGC
TGAGATCTTCGAGCACTACCGGATCGCGGCATACATCCTGGCGTGGACGAGCCTCCGGTTCGGAGAGCTG
ATCGAGCTTCGCCGCAAGGACATCGTGGACGACGGCATGACGATGAAGCTCCGGGTGCGCCGTGGCGCTT
CCCGCGTGGGGAACAAGATCGTCGTTGGCAACGCCAAGACCGTCCGGTCGAAGCGTCCTGTGACGGTTCC
GCCTCACGTCGCGGAGATGATCCGAGCGCACATGAAGGACCGTACGAA
Features (pLannotate 1.2.2; 14 found; start..end, strand, type, name):
    360..464     -  CDS            32 (fragment): VG32_BPML5 - Protein predicted: Swiss-Prot protein existence level 4. From Mycobacterium phage L5 (Mycobacteriophage L5).
    520..624     +  CDS            Y4104_STRCO (fragment): Protein inferred from homology: Swiss-Prot protein existence level 3. From Streptomyces coelicolor (strain ATCC BAA-471 / A3(2) / M145).
    682..701     +  promoter       tight TRE promoter (fragment): Tet-responsive promoter PTight, consisting of seven tet operator sequences followed by the minimal CMV promoter
    708..725     +  promoter       tight TRE promoter (fragment): Tet-responsive promoter PTight, consisting of seven tet operator sequences followed by the minimal CMV promoter
    739..757     +  promoter       T7 promoter: promoter for bacteriophage T7 RNA polymerase
    773..1633    +  CDS            htpX (sequence withheld): HTPX_MYCTU - Experimental evidence at protein level: Swiss-Prot protein existence level 1. From Mycobacterium tuberculosis (strain ATCC 25618 / H37Rv).
   1679..2365    +  CDS            Dendra2: Dendra2 is a photoconvertible green fluorescent protein published in 2006, derived from Dendronephthya sp.. It has high acid sensitivity.
   2405..2425    +  CDS            FLAG (fragment): FLAG® epitope tag, followed by an enterokinase cleavage site
   2434..2476    +  terminator     T7 terminator (fragment): transcription terminator for bacteriophage T7 RNA polymerase
   2682..3482    +  CDS            ApmR: aminoglycoside 3-N-acetyltransferase type IV ; aac(3)IV; confers resistance to apramycin (Paget and Davies, 1996)
   3549..3566    -  misc_feature   MCS (fragment): pBluescript multiple cloning site
   3607..4195    +  rep_origin     ori: high-copy-number ColE1/pMB1/pBR322/pUC origin of replication
   4363..4391    +  misc_feature   MCS (fragment): pUC18/19 multiple cloning site
   4951..298     +  CDS            33 (across the origin): VINT_BPML5 - Also known as int. Protein inferred from homology: Swiss-Prot protein existence level 3. Integrase is necessary for integration of the phage into the host genome by site-specific recombination. From Mycobacterium phage L5 (Mycobacteriophage L5).
