[The description below was written by a language model from this plasmid's Addgene catalogue record and pLannotate feature annotations shown in this document.]
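Description:
pMSR:MSMEG_1134:Dendra is an integrating mycobacterial expression plasmid of about 5.8 kb, built on the pMSR:Dendra backbone, that produces a C-terminal fluorescent fusion of the Mycobacterium smegmatis gene MSMEG_1134. It is propagated in E. coli through a high-copy ColE1/pUC-type origin and selected with apramycin, conferred by the aac(3)IV acetyltransferase gene. No mycobacterial replication origin is annotated. Instead, the plasmid carries the mycobacteriophage L5 integrase gene (annotated spanning the sequence origin), followed by a fragment of adjacent L5 sequence. This integrase directs site-specific, single-copy insertion at the L5 attachment site in the mycobacterial chromosome, consistent with the catalogue description of an L5-integrating vector.

The open reading frame was inserted by ligation-independent cloning. The annotation tool matched it to the M. tuberculosis HtpX protein, suggesting that MSMEG_1134 is an HtpX-like protease homologue, although the catalogue entry itself gives no function. It is fused through a Gly-Ala linker to Dendra2, a green-to-red photoconvertible fluorescent protein, followed by a single FLAG epitope. Transcription in mycobacteria comes from the pmycTetO promoter. The short hits labelled as "tight TRE" fragments most likely reflect its tet operator sites, which would allow tetracycline-repressor control where a repressor is present. A T7 promoter just upstream of the gene and a T7 terminator fragment downstream allow the same fusion to be expressed in E. coli strains that supply T7 RNA polymerase.

The plasmid belongs to a systematic mycobacterial resource collection. It is suited to localising the tagged protein in live mycobacteria, to photoconversion-based tracking, and to FLAG-based detection or pull-down.
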