Addgene plasmid #174990: pMSR:MSMEG_1134:Dendra
Purpose: C-term fluorescent fusion
Depositing lab: Keith Derbyshire & Joseph Wade. Depositing organization: Wadsworth Center, New York State Department of Health. Publication: A Mycobacterial Systems Resource for the Research Community. Judd JA, Canestrari J, Clark R, Joseph A, Lapierre P, Lasek-Nesselquist E, Mir M, Palumbo M, Smith C, Stone M, Upadhyay A, Wirth SE, Dedrick RM, Meier CG, Russell DA, Dills A, Dove E, Kester J, Wolf ID, Zhu J, Rubin ER, Fortune S, Hatfull GF, Gray TA, Wade JT, Derbyshire KM. mBio. 2021 Mar 2;12(2). pii: mBio.02401-20. doi: 10.1128/mBio.02401-20. PubMed 33653882.
Backbone
  Vector backbone: pMSR:Dendra
  Vector type: Bacterial Expression ; Integrating Mycobacterial Expression Vector attL5. T7 expression in E. coli
Growth in bacteria
  Bacterial resistance: Apramycin, 25 μg/mL
  Growth temperature: 37°C
  Growth strain: DH5alpha
  Copy number: High Copy
Gene/Insert
  Gene/Insert name: MSMEG_1134
  Species: M. smegmatis
  Promoter: pmycTetO
  Tag / fusion protein: Gly-Ala Linker/Dendra2/1x Flag Tag (C terminal on insert)
  Cloning method: Ligation Independent Cloning
  Sequencing primers: 5′ TGATAGAGTTTGTCCTCCCTATCAG; 3′ TCCATATGCACCTTGACACG
Resource information
  A portion of this plasmid was derived from a plasmid made by: CP000480.1
Terms and licenses: Academic/Nonprofit Terms; Industry Terms: Not Available to Industry
Depositor comments: 5' cloning site: AseI (destroyed), 3' cloning site: HindIII (not destroyed)
How to cite: pMSR:MSMEG_1134:Dendra was a gift from Keith Derbyshire & Joseph Wade (Addgene plasmid # 174990 ; http://n2t.net/addgene:174990 ; RRID:Addgene_174990)
