>Addgene plasmid #174990 | pMSR:MSMEG_1134:Dendra | depositor partial sequence | sequence record 339384 | partial
[885 nt withheld, positions 1-885]
